Addgene plasmid #90378: pLminP_Luc2P_RE38
Purpose: RELB - NFkB gene reporter
Depositing lab: Ramnik Xavier. Depositing organization: Broad Institute. Publication: Simultaneous Pathway Activity Inference and Gene Expression Analysis Using RNA Sequencing. O'Connell DJ, Kolde R, Sooknah M, Graham DB, Sundberg TB, Latorre IJ, Mikkelsen TS, Xavier RJ. Cell Syst. 2016 May 25;2(5):323-34. doi: 10.1016/j.cels.2016.04.011. Epub 2016 May 19. PubMed 27211859.
Backbone
  Vector backbone: pLenti7.3
  Backbone manufacturer: Thermo Fisher
  Backbone size w/o insert (bp): 7251
  Total vector size (bp): 9293
  Vector type: Lentiviral
  Selectable markers: eGFP
Growth in bacteria
  Bacterial resistance: Ampicillin, 100 μg/mL
  Growth temperature: 37°C
  Growth strain: NEB Stable
  Copy number: High Copy
Gene/Insert
  Gene/Insert name: Firefly luciferase (alt name: Luc2P)
  Species: P. pyralis
  Insert size (bp): 1776
  Promoter: RELB
  Cloning method: Gibson Cloning
  Sequencing primers: 5′ GGTACAGTGCAGGGGAAAGA
Resource information
  A portion of this plasmid was derived from a plasmid made by: pGL4.29 reporter vector (Promega)
Terms and licenses: Academic/Nonprofit Terms; Industry Terms: Not Available to Industry
How to cite: pLminP_Luc2P_RE38 was a gift from Ramnik Xavier (Addgene plasmid # 90378 ; http://n2t.net/addgene:90378 ; RRID:Addgene_90378)
