[The description below was written by a language model from this plasmid's Addgene catalogue record and pLannotate feature annotations shown in this document.]
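Description:
pLminP_Luc2P_RE38 is a lentiviral transcriptional reporter built on the pLenti7.3 backbone, designed to read out RELB/NF-κB pathway activity through firefly luciferase expression. In bacteria it is maintained by a high-copy ColE1/pUC-type origin and selected with ampicillin via the β-lactamase gene. An f1 origin and remnants of a lac/T7/T3 cloning region are also present in the backbone. The viral portion has a third-generation, self-inactivating layout. An RSV promoter fused to a truncated HIV-1 5' LTR drives genomic RNA production in packaging cells, followed by the Ψ packaging signal, the RRE for Rev-dependent nuclear export, and the cPPT/CTS. A ΔU3 3' LTR disables LTR-driven transcription after integration.

The reporter cassette sits downstream of the cPPT. A minimal TATA-box promoter (minP) with low basal activity drives the synthetic luc2 luciferase fused to an hPEST degradation sequence (Luc2P). The PEST sequence shortens the protein's half-life so that signal tracks changes in transcription more closely. The catalogue lists the promoter as RELB, which implies a RELB-responsive element placed upstream of minP. The feature table does not annotate this element, although an unannotated gap lies between the cPPT and minP where it would be expected. A WPRE follows the luciferase to enhance transcript expression. A separate SV40 promoter drives Emerald GFP, which serves as a constitutive marker for identifying or sorting transduced cells in place of drug selection. The reporter portion derives from the pGL4.29 vector. The plasmid appears to be one member of a numbered series of response-element reporters used for inferring pathway activity in mammalian cells.
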