Features (pLannotate 1.2.2; 28 found; start..end, strand, type, name):
      3..229     +  promoter       RSV promoter: Rous sarcoma virus enhancer/promoter
    230..410     +  LTR            5' LTR (truncated): truncated 5' long terminal repeat (LTR) from HIV-1
    457..582     +  misc_feature   HIV-1 Ψ: packaging signal of human immunodeficiency virus type 1
    566..929     +  CDS            HIV-1 gag (fragment): gag protein from human immunodeficiency virus 1; gag
   1075..1308    +  misc_feature   RRE: The Rev response element (RRE) of HIV-1 allows for Rev-dependent mRNA export from the nucleus to the cytoplasm.
   1685..1785    +  CDS            Rev (fragment): human immunodeficiency virus 1 (HIV-1) Rev protein; rev; enhances nuclear export of unspliced and incompletely spliced viral mRNAs
   1804..1921    +  misc_feature   cPPT/CTS: central polypurine tract and central termination sequence of HIV-1
   2128..2159    +  promoter       minP: minimal TATA-box promoter with low basal activity
   2192..3841    +  CDS            luciferase: firefly luciferase synthetic luc2 version of the luciferase gene
   3845..3964    +  CDS            hPEST: PEST degradation sequence from mouse ornithine decarboxylase human codon-optimized
   4056..4644    +  misc_feature   WPRE: woodchuck hepatitis virus posttranscriptional regulatory element
   4659..4975    +  promoter       SV40 promoter: SV40 enhancer and early promoter
   5026..5745    +  CDS            EmGFP: Emerald GFP mammalian codon-optimized
   5744..5815    +  CDS            nef (fragment): NEF_HV1Z2 - Experimental evidence at protein level: Swiss-Prot protein existence level 1. Extracellular Nef protein targets CD4(+) T-lymphocytes for apoptosis by interacting with CXCR4 surface receptors. From Human immunodeficiency virus type 1 group M subtype D (isolate Z2/CDC-Z34) (HIV-1).
   5817..6050    +  LTR            3' LTR (ΔU3): self-inactivating 3' long terminal repeat (LTR) from HIV-1
   6122..6243    +  polyA_signal   SV40 poly(A) signal: SV40 polyadenylation signal
   6283..6418    +  rep_origin     SV40 ori: SV40 origin of replication
   6439..6457    -  promoter       T7 promoter: promoter for bacteriophage T7 RNA polymerase
   6465..6620    +  CDS            lacZα (fragment): LacZα fragment of β-galactosidase; lacZ fragment
   6625..7053    +  rep_origin     f1 ori (sequence partly withheld): f1 bacteriophage origin of replication; arrow indicates direction of (+) strand synthesis
   7106..7210    +  promoter       AmpR promoter: bla
   7211..8071    +  CDS            AmpR: β-lactamase; bla; confers resistance to ampicillin, carbenicillin, and related antibiotics
   8242..8830    +  rep_origin     ori: high-copy-number ColE1/pMB1/pBR322/pUC origin of replication
   9013..9105    +  CDS            lacI (fragment): lac repressor; lacI; The lac repressor binds to the lac operator to inhibit transcription in E. coli. This inhibition can be relieved by adding lactose or isopropyl-β-D-thiogalactopyranoside (IPTG).
   9118..9139    +  protein_bind   CAP binding site: CAP binding activates transcription in the presence of cAMP. E. coli catabolite activator protein
   9154..9184    +  promoter       lac promoter: promoter for the E. coli lac operon
   9192..9208    +  protein_bind   lac operator: The lac repressor binds to the lac operator to inhibit transcription in E. coli. This inhibition can be relieved by adding lactose or isopropyl-β-D-thiogalactopyranoside (IPTG). lac repressor encoded by lacI
   9253..9271    +  promoter       T3 promoter: promoter for bacteriophage T3 RNA polymerase
>Addgene plasmid #90378 | pLminP_Luc2P_RE38 | addgene full sequence | sequence record 370041 | Addgene NGS Result
AATGTAGTCTTATGCAATACTCTTGTAGTCTTGCAACATGGTAACGATGAGTTAGCAACATGCCTTACAA
GGAGAGAAAAAGCACCGTGCATGCCGATTGGTGGAAGTAAGGTGGTACGATCGTGCCTTATTAGGAAGGC
AACAGACGGGTCTGACATGGATTGGACGAACCACTGAATTGCCGCATTGCAGAGATATTGTATTTAAGTG
CCTAGCTCGATACATAAACGGGTCTCTCTGGTTAGACCAGATCTGAGCCTGGGAGCTCTCTGGCTAACTA
GGGAACCCACTGCTTAAGCCTCAATAAAGCTTGCCTTGAGTGCTTCAAGTAGTGTGTGCCCGTCTGTTGT
GTGACTCTGGTAACTAGAGATCCCTCAGACCCTTTTAGTCAGTGTGGAAAATCTCTAGCAGTGGCGCCCG
AACAGGGACTTGAAAGCGAAAGGGAAACCAGAGGAGCTCTCTCGACGCAGGACTCGGCTTGCTGAAGCGC
GCACGGCAAGAGGCGAGGGGCGGCGACTGGTGAGTACGCCAAAAATTTTGACTAGCGGAGGCTAGAAGGA
GAGAGATGGGTGCGAGAGCGTCAGTATTAAGCGGGGGAGAATTAGATCGCGATGGGAAAAAATTCGGTTA
AGGCCAGGGGGAAAGAAAAAATATAAATTAAAACATATAGTATGGGCAAGCAGGGAGCTAGAACGATTCG
CAGTTAATCCTGGCCTGTTAGAAACATCAGAAGGCTGTAGACAAATACTGGGACAGCTACAACCATCCCT
TCAGACAGGATCAGAAGAACTTAGATCATTATATAATACAGTAGCAACCCTCTATTGTGTGCATCAAAGG
ATAGAGATAAAAGACACCAAGGAAGCTTTAGACAAGATAGAGGAAGAGCAAAACAAAAGTAAGACCACCG
CACAGCAAGCGGCCGCTGATCTTCAGACCTGGAGGAGGAGATATGAGGGACAATTGGAGAAGTGAATTAT
ATAAATATAAAGTAGTAAAAATTGAACCATTAGGAGTAGCACCCACCAAGGCAAAGAGAAGAGTGGTGCA
GAGAGAAAAAAGAGCAGTGGGAATAGGAGCTTTGTTCCTTGGGTTCTTGGGAGCAGCAGGAAGCACTATG
GGCGCAGCGTCAATGACGCTGACGGTACAGGCCAGACAATTATTGTCTGGTATAGTGCAGCAGCAGAACA
ATTTGCTGAGGGCTATTGAGGCGCAACAGCATCTGTTGCAACTCACAGTCTGGGGCATCAAGCAGCTCCA
GGCAAGAATCCTGGCTGTGGAAAGATACCTAAAGGATCAACAGCTCCTGGGGATTTGGGGTTGCTCTGGA
AAACTCATTTGCACCACTGCTGTGCCTTGGAATGCTAGTTGGAGTAATAAATCTCTGGAACAGATTTGGA
ATCACACGACCTGGATGGAGTGGGACAGAGAAATTAACAATTACACAAGCTTAATACACTCCTTAATTGA
AGAATCGCAAAACCAGCAAGAAAAGAATGAACAAGAATTATTGGAATTAGATAAATGGGCAAGTTTGTGG
AATTGGTTTAACATAACAAATTGGCTGTGGTATATAAAATTATTCATAATGATAGTAGGAGGCTTGGTAG
GTTTAAGAATAGTTTTTGCTGTACTTTCTATAGTGAATAGAGTTAGGCAGGGATATTCACCATTATCGTT
TCAGACCCACCTCCCAACCCCGAGGGGACCCGACAGGCCCGAAGGAATAGAAGAAGAAGGTGGAGAGAGA
GACAGAGACAGATCCATTCGATTAGTGAACGGATCTCGACGGTATCGGTTAACTTTTAAAAGAAAAGGGG
GGATTGGGGGGTACAGTGCAGGGGAAAGAATAGTAGACATAATAGCAACAGACATACAAACTAAAGAATT
ACAAAAACAAATTACAAAAATTCAAAATTTTATCGATCGCACCAGCGTGTGGATCCTAGTGGGGAGATTT
GACCTGGGGAGATTTGACCTCTAGTGGGGAGATTTGACCTGGGGAGATTTGACCTCTAGTGGGGAGATTT
GACCTGGGGAGATTTGACCTCTAGTGGGGAGATTTGACCTGGGGAGATTTGACCTGATCCGAGAACAGAT
CTGGCCTCGGCGGCCAAGCTTAGACACTAGAGGGTATATAATGGAAGCTCGACTTCCAGCTTGGCAATCC
GGTACTGTTGGTAAAGCCACCATGGAAGATGCCAAAAACATTAAGAAGGGCCCAGCGCCATTCTACCCAC
TCGAAGACGGGACCGCCGGCGAGCAGCTGCACAAAGCCATGAAGCGCTACGCCCTGGTGCCCGGCACCAT
CGCCTTTACCGACGCACATATCGAGGTGGACATTACCTACGCCGAGTACTTCGAGATGAGCGTTCGGCTG
GCAGAAGCTATGAAGCGCTATGGGCTGAATACAAACCATCGGATCGTGGTGTGCAGCGAGAATAGCTTGC
AGTTCTTCATGCCCGTGTTGGGTGCCCTGTTCATCGGTGTGGCTGTGGCCCCAGCTAACGACATCTACAA
CGAGCGCGAGCTGCTGAACAGCATGGGCATCAGCCAGCCCACCGTCGTATTCGTGAGCAAGAAAGGGCTG
CAAAAGATCCTCAACGTGCAAAAGAAGCTACCGATCATACAAAAGATCATCATCATGGATAGCAAGACCG
ACTACCAGGGCTTCCAAAGCATGTACACCTTCGTGACTTCCCATTTGCCACCCGGCTTCAACGAGTACGA
CTTCGTGCCCGAGAGCTTCGACCGGGACAAAACCATCGCCCTGATCATGAACAGTAGTGGCAGTACCGGA
TTGCCCAAGGGCGTAGCCCTACCGCACCGCACCGCTTGTGTCCGATTCAGTCATGCCCGCGACCCCATCT
TCGGCAACCAGATCATCCCCGACACCGCTATCCTCAGCGTGGTGCCATTTCACCACGGCTTCGGCATGTT
CACCACGCTGGGCTACTTGATCTGCGGCTTTCGGGTCGTGCTCATGTACCGCTTCGAGGAGGAGCTATTC
TTGCGCAGCTTGCAAGACTATAAGATTCAATCTGCCCTGCTGGTGCCCACACTATTTAGCTTCTTCGCTA
AGAGCACTCTCATCGACAAGTACGACCTAAGCAACTTGCACGAGATCGCCAGCGGCGGGGCGCCGCTCAG
CAAGGAGGTAGGTGAGGCCGTGGCCAAACGCTTCCACCTACCAGGCATCCGCCAGGGCTACGGCCTGACA
GAAACAACCAGCGCCATTCTGATCACCCCCGAAGGGGACGACAAGCCTGGCGCAGTAGGCAAGGTGGTGC
CCTTCTTCGAGGCTAAGGTGGTGGACTTGGACACCGGTAAGACACTGGGTGTGAACCAGCGCGGCGAGCT
GTGCGTCCGTGGCCCCATGATCATGAGCGGCTACGTTAACAACCCCGAGGCTACAAACGCTCTCATCGAC
AAGGACGGCTGGCTGCACAGCGGCGACATCGCCTACTGGGACGAGGACGAGCACTTCTTCATCGTGGACC
GGCTGAAGAGCCTGATCAAATACAAGGGCTACCAGGTAGCCCCAGCCGAACTGGAGAGCATCCTGCTGCA
ACACCCCAACATCTTCGACGCCGGGGTCGCCGGCCTGCCCGACGACGATGCCGGCGAGCTGCCCGCCGCA
GTCGTCGTGCTGGAACACGGTAAAACCATGACCGAGAAGGAGATCGTGGACTATGTGGCCAGCCAGGTTA
CAACCGCCAAGAAGCTGCGCGGTGGTGTTGTGTTCGTGGACGAGGTGCCTAAAGGACTGACCGGCAAGTT
GGACGCCCGCAAGATCCGCGAGATTCTCATTAAGGCCAAGAAGGGCGGCAAGATCGCCGTGAATTCTCAC
GGCTTCCCTCCCGAGGTGGAGGAGCAGGCCGCCGGCACCCTGCCCATGAGCTGCGCCCAGGAGAGCGGCA
TGGATAGACACCCTGCTGCTTGCGCCAGCGCCAGGATCAACGTCTAAGGCCGCGACTCTAGAACGCGTCA
CTGCGGCTACTACTTTCTCTTTGCGGACTACAGACATCAGCGCGTACCGGTTAGTAATGATCGACAATCA
ACCTCTGGATTACAAAATTTGTGAAAGATTGACTGGTATTCTTAACTATGTTGCTCCTTTTACGCTATGT
GGATACGCTGCTTTAATGCCTTTGTATCATGCTATTGCTTCCCGTATGGCTTTCATTTTCTCCTCCTTGT
ATAAATCCTGGTTGCTGTCTCTTTATGAGGAGTTGTGGCCCGTTGTCAGGCAACGTGGCGTGGTGTGCAC
TGTGTTTGCTGACGCAACCCCCACTGGTTGGGGCATTGCCACCACCTGTCAGCTCCTTTCCGGGACTTTC
GCTTTCCCCCTCCCTATTGCCACGGCGGAACTCATCGCCGCCTGCCTTGCCCGCTGCTGGACAGGGGCTC
GGCTGTTGGGCACTGACAATTCCGTGGTGTTGTCGGGGAAGCTGACGTCCTTTCCATGGCTGCTCGCCTG
TGTTGCCACCTGGATTCTGCGCGGGACGTCCTTCTGCTACGTCCCTTCGGCCCTCAATCCAGCGGACCTT
CCTTCCCGCGGCCTGCTGCCGGCTCTGCGGCCTCTTCCGCGTCTTCGCCTTCGCCCTCAGACGAGTCGGA
TCTCCCTTTGGGCCGCCTCCCCGCCTGGCGATGGTACCGGTGTGGAAAGTCCCCAGGCTCCCCAGCAGGC
AGAAGTATGCAAAGCATGCATCTCAATTAGTCAGCAACCAGGTGTGGAAAGTCCCCAGGCTCCCCAGCAG
GCAGAAGTATGCAAAGCATGCATCTCAATTAGTCAGCAACCATAGTCCCGCCCCTAACTCCGCCCATCCC
GCCCCTAACTCCGCCCAGTTCCGCCCATTCTCCGCCCCATGGCTGACTAATTTTTTTTATTTATGCAGAG
GCCGAGGCCGCCTCTGCCTCTGAGCTATTCCAGAAGTAGTGAGGAGGCTTTTTTGGAGGCCTAGGCTTTT
GCAAAAAGCTCCCGGGAGCTTGTATATCCATTTTCGGATCTGATCAGCACCTAGCATGGTGAGCAAGGGC
GAGGAGCTGTTCACCGGGGTGGTGCCCATCCTGGTCGAGCTGGACGGCGACGTAAACGGCCACAAGTTCA
GCGTGTCCGGCGAGGGCGAGGGCGATGCCACCTACGGCAAGCTGACCCTGAAGTTCATCTGCACCACCGG
CAAGCTGCCCGTGCCCTGGCCCACCCTCGTGACCACCTTCACCTACGGCGTGCAGTGCTTCGCCCGCTAC
CCCGACCACATGAAGCAGCACGACTTCTTCAAGTCCGCCATGCCCGAAGGCTACGTCCAGGAGCGCACCA
TCTTCTTCAAGGACGACGGCAACTACAAGACCCGCGCCGAGGTGAAGTTCGAGGGCGACACCCTGGTGAA
CCGCATCGAGCTGAAGGGCATCGACTTCAAGGAGGACGGCAACATCCTGGGGCACAAGCTGGAGTACAAC
TACAACAGCCACAAGGTCTATATCACCGCCGACAAGCAGAAGAACGGCATCAAGGTGAACTTCAAGACCC
GCCACAACATCGAGGACGGCAGCGTGCAGCTCGCCGACCACTACCAGCAGAACACCCCCATCGGCGACGG
CCCCGTGCTGCTGCCCGACAACCACTACCTGAGCACCCAGTCCGCCCTGAGCAAAGACCCCAACGAGAAG
CGCGATCACATGGTCCTGCTGGAGTTCGTGACCGCCGCCGGGATCACTCTCGGCATGGACGAGCTGTACA
AGTAAGGTACCTTTAAGACCAATGACTTACAAGGCAGCTGTAGATCTTAGCCACTTTTTAAAAGAAAAGG
GGGGACTGGAAGGGCTAATTCACTCCCAACGAAGACAAGATCTGCTTTTTGCTTGTACTGGGTCTCTCTG
GTTAGACCAGATCTGAGCCTGGGAGCTCTCTGGCTAACTAGGGAACCCACTGCTTAAGCCTCAATAAAGC
TTGCCTTGAGTGCTTCAAGTAGTGTGTGCCCGTCTGTTGTGTGACTCTGGTAACTAGAGATCCCTCAGAC
CCTTTTAGTCAGTGTGGAAAATCTCTAGCAGTAGTAGTTCATGTCATCTTATTATTCAGTATTTATAACT
TGCAAAGAAATGAATATCAGAGAGTGAGAGGAACTTGTTTATTGCAGCTTATAATGGTTACAAATAAAGC
AATAGCATCACAAATTTCACAAATAAAGCATTTTTTTCACTGCATTCTAGTTGTGGTTTGTCCAAACTCA
TCAATGTATCTTATCATGTCTGGCTCTAGCTATCCCGCCCCTAACTCCGCCCATCCCGCCCCTAACTCCG
CCCAGTTCCGCCCATTCTCCGCCCCATGGCTGACTAATTTTTTTTATTTATGCAGAGGCCGAGGCCGCCT
CGGCCTCTGAGCTATTCCAGAAGTAGTGAGGAGGCTTTTTTGGAGGCCTAGGGACGTACCCAATTCGCCC
TATAGTGAGTCGTATTACGCGCGCTCACTGGCCGTCGTTTTACAACGTCGTGACTGGGAAAACCCTGGCG
TTACCCAACTTAATCGCCTTGCAGCACATCCCCCTTTCGCCAGCTGGCGTAATAGCGAAGAGGCCCGCAC
CGATCGCCCTTCCCAACAGTTGCGCAGCCTGAATGGCGAATGGG
[124 nt withheld, positions 6625-6748]
C
[91 nt withheld, positions 6750-6840]
A
[49 nt withheld, positions 6842-6890]
CCTTTGACGTTGGAGTCCACGTTCTTT
[37 nt withheld, positions 6918-6954]
ACCCTATCTCGGTCTATTCTTTTGATTTATAAGGGATTTTGCCGATTTCGGCCTATTGGTTAAAAAATGA
GCTGATTTAACAAAAATTTAACGCGAATTTTAACAAAATATTAACGCTTACAATTTAGGTGGCACTTTTC
GGGGAAATGTGCGCGGAACCCCTATTTGTTTATTTTTCTAAATACATTCAAATATGTATCCGCTCATGAG
ACAATAACCCTGATAAATGCTTCAATAATATTGAAAAAGGAAGAGTATGAGTATTCAACATTTCCGTGTC
GCCCTTATTCCCTTTTTTGCGGCATTTTGCCTTCCTGTTTTTGCTCACCCAGAAACGCTGGTGAAAGTAA
AAGATGCTGAAGATCAGTTGGGTGCACGAGTGGGTTACATCGAACTGGATCTCAACAGCGGTAAGATCCT
TGAGAGTTTTCGCCCCGAAGAACGTTTTCCAATGATGAGCACTTTTAAAGTTCTGCTATGTGGCGCGGTA
TTATCCCGTATTGACGCCGGGCAAGAGCAACTCGGTCGCCGCATACACTATTCTCAGAATGACTTGGTTG
AGTACTCACCAGTCACAGAAAAGCATCTTACGGATGGCATGACAGTAAGAGAATTATGCAGTGCTGCCAT
AACCATGAGTGATAACACTGCGGCCAACTTACTTCTGACAACGATCGGAGGACCGAAGGAGCTAACCGCT
TTTTTGCACAACATGGGGGATCATGTAACTCGCCTTGATCGTTGGGAACCGGAGCTGAATGAAGCCATAC
CAAACGACGAGCGTGACACCACGATGCCTGTAGCAATGGCAACAACGTTGCGCAAACTATTAACTGGCGA
ACTACTTACTCTAGCTTCCCGGCAACAATTAATAGACTGGATGGAGGCGGATAAAGTTGCAGGACCACTT
CTGCGCTCGGCCCTTCCGGCTGGCTGGTTTATTGCTGATAAATCTGGAGCCGGTGAGCGTGGGTCTCGCG
GTATCATTGCAGCACTGGGGCCAGATGGTAAGCCCTCCCGTATCGTAGTTATCTACACGACGGGGAGTCA
GGCAACTATGGATGAACGAAATAGACAGATCGCTGAGATAGGTGCCTCACTGATTAAGCATTGGTAACTG
TCAGACCAAGTTTACTCATATATACTTTAGATTGATTTAAAACTTCATTTTTAATTTAAAAGGATCTAGG
TGAAGATCCTTTTTGATAATCTCATGACCAAAATCCCTTAACGTGAGTTTTCGTTCCACTGAGCGTCAGA
CCCCGTAGAAAAGATCAAAGGATCTTCTTGAGATCCTTTTTTTCTGCGCGTAATCTGCTGCTTGCAAACA
AAAAAACCACCGCTACCAGCGGTGGTTTGTTTGCCGGATCAAGAGCTACCAACTCTTTTTCCGAAGGTAA
CTGGCTTCAGCAGAGCGCAGATACCAAATACTGTTCTTCTAGTGTAGCCGTAGTTAGGCCACCACTTCAA
GAACTCTGTAGCACCGCCTACATACCTCGCTCTGCTAATCCTGTTACCAGTGGCTGCTGCCAGTGGCGAT
AAGTCGTGTCTTACCGGGTTGGACTCAAGACGATAGTTACCGGATAAGGCGCAGCGGTCGGGCTGAACGG
GGGGTTCGTGCACACAGCCCAGCTTGGAGCGAACGACCTACACCGAACTGAGATACCTACAGCGTGAGCT
ATGAGAAAGCGCCACGCTTCCCGAAGGGAGAAAGGCGGACAGGTATCCGGTAAGCGGCAGGGTCGGAACA
GGAGAGCGCACGAGGGAGCTTCCAGGGGGAAACGCCTGGTATCTTTATAGTCCTGTCGGGTTTCGCCACC
TCTGACTTGAGCGTCGATTTTTGTGATGCTCGTCAGGGGGGCGGAGCCTATGGAAAAACGCCAGCAACGC
GGCCTTTTTACGGTTCCTGGCCTTTTGCTGGCCTTTTGCTCACATGTTCTTTCCTGCGTTATCCCCTGAT
TCTGTGGATAACCGTATTACCGCCTTTGAGTGAGCTGATACCGCTCGCCGCAGCCGAACGACCGAGCGCA
GCGAGTCAGTGAGCGAGGAAGCGGAAGAGCGCCCAATACGCAAACCGCCTCTCCCCGCGCGTTGGCCGAT
TCATTAATGCAGCTGGCACGACAGGTTTCCCGACTGGAAAGCGGGCAGTGAGCGCAACGCAATTAATGTG
AGTTAGCTCACTCATTAGGCACCCCAGGCTTTACACTTTATGCTTCCGGCTCGTATGTTGTGTGGAATTG
TGAGCGGATAACAATTTCACACAGGAAACAGCTATGACCATGATTACGCCAAGCGCGCAATTAACCCTCA
CTAAAGGGAACAAAAGCTGGAGCTGCAAGCTT
